Addgene plasmid #162506: SBP-GFP-Tac-TC
Purpose: Expresses GFP tagged partial length Tac (TMD and cytosolic tail) in RUSH vector in mammalian cells
Depositing lab: Lei Lu. Depositing organization: Nanyang Technological University (NTU). Publication: Glycans function as a Golgi export signal to promote the constitutive exocytic trafficking. Sun X, Tie HC, Chen B, Lu L. J Biol Chem. 2020 Aug 21. pii: RA120.014476. doi: 10.1074/jbc.RA120.014476. PubMed 32826314.
Backbone
  Vector backbone: pIRESneo3
  Backbone manufacturer: Clontech
  Backbone size w/o insert (bp): 5114
  Total vector size (bp): 6059
  Vector type: Mammalian Expression
Growth in bacteria
  Bacterial resistance: Ampicillin, 100 μg/mL
  Growth temperature: 37°C
  Growth strain: DH5alpha
  Copy number: High Copy
Gene/Insert
  Gene/Insert name: GFP and SBP tagged partial length Tac (TMD and cytosolic tail) (alt name: IL2 receptor alpha subunit)
  Species: H. sapiens (human)
  Insert size (bp): 945
  GenBank ID: NM_000417.3
  Entrez Gene: IL2RA (a.k.a. CD25, IDDM10, IL2R, IMD41, TCGFR, p55)
  Tag / fusion protein: SBP (N terminal on insert); GFP (N terminal on insert)
  Cloning method: Restriction Enzyme; 5′ cloning site EcoRI (not destroyed); 3′ cloning site XhoI (not destroyed)
  Sequencing primers: 5′ EGFP-CF; 3′ SV40-PArev
Terms and licenses: Academic/Nonprofit Terms; Industry Terms: Not Available to Industry
How to cite: SBP-GFP-Tac-TC was a gift from Lei Lu (Addgene plasmid # 162506 ; http://n2t.net/addgene:162506 ; RRID:Addgene_162506)
