[The description below was written by a language model from this plasmid's Addgene catalogue record and pLannotate feature annotations shown in this document.]
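Description:
SBP-GFP-Tac-TC is a mammalian expression plasmid built on the pIRESneo3 backbone and configured as a bicistronic RUSH (retention using selective hooks) vector. It is propagated in E. coli through a high-copy ColE1/pUC-type origin with ampicillin selection (AmpR and its bla promoter). No neomycin resistance cassette appears in the feature table. The position downstream of the IRES is instead occupied by the reporter, so the record does not support a mammalian selection marker. The sequenced record (6,073 nt) is close to the catalogue size of 6,059 bp.

A single CMV enhancer/promoter drives one transcript carrying two open reading frames. The first is a fusion of a short STIM1 fragment and core streptavidin, which fits the usual RUSH "hook" that is retained in the endoplasmic reticulum. It is followed by a chimeric intron and an EMCV IRES that permits translation of the second cistron. That cistron begins with the human IL-2 signal sequence, which directs it into the secretory pathway. Next comes a streptavidin-binding peptide (SBP), which is listed in the catalogue but not annotated in the table and presumably lies in the gap before EGFP. EGFP and a short fragment of human IL2RA (Tac) follow, the latter comprising only the transmembrane domain and cytosolic tail. SV40 polyadenylation signals terminate the transcript.

In the RUSH system, the SBP-tagged reporter is held by the streptavidin hook until biotin is added. Biotin competes for streptavidin and releases a synchronised wave of fluorescent cargo. The associated study concerns glycans as Golgi export signals in constitutive exocytic trafficking, so this truncated Tac reporter, which lacks the native luminal domain, is suited to imaging secretory transport kinetics of a minimal membrane cargo.
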