Features (pLannotate 1.2.2; 22 found; start..end, strand, type, name):
     28..80      -  misc_feature   bom (fragment): basis of mobility region from pBR322
    235..614     +  enhancer       CMV enhancer: human cytomegalovirus immediate early enhancer
    615..818     +  promoter       CMV promoter: human cytomegalovirus (CMV) immediate early promoter
    814..847     +  LTR            5' LTR (truncated) (fragment): truncated 5' long terminal repeat (LTR) from HIV-1
    863..881     +  promoter       T7 promoter: promoter for bacteriophage T7 RNA polymerase
    954..1067    +  CDS            STIM1 (fragment): STIM1_HUMAN - Also known as GOK From Homo sapiens (Human).
   1053..1553    +  CDS            SAV_STRAV (fragment): Experimental evidence at protein level: Swiss-Prot protein existence level 1. The biological function of streptavidin is not known. Forms a strong non-covalent specific complex with biotin (one molecule of biotin per subunit of streptavidin). From Streptomyces avidinii.
   1646..1875    +  intron         chimeric intron: chimera between introns from adenovirus and immunoglobulin heavy chain genes
   2058..2520    +  misc_feature   IRES: internal ribosome entry site (IRES) of the encephalomyocarditis virus (EMCV)
   2547..2605    +  sig_peptide    IL-2 signal sequence: human interleukin-2 signal sequence
   2727..3443    +  CDS            EGFP: EGFP is a basic (constitutively fluorescent) green fluorescent protein published in 1996, derived from Aequorea victoria. It is reported to be a rapidly-maturing weak dimer with moderate acid sensitivity.
   3456..3551    +  CDS            IL2RA (fragment): IL2RA_HUMAN - Experimental evidence at protein level: Swiss-Prot protein existence level 1. Receptor for interleukin-2. The receptor is involved in the regulation of immune tolerance by controlling regulatory T cells (TREGs) activity. TREGs suppress the activation and expansion of autoreactive T-cells. From Homo sapiens (Human).
   3586..3670    +  CDS            large T antigen (fragment): large T antigen from SV40 (simian virus 40)
   3693..3814    +  polyA_signal   SV40 poly(A) signal: SV40 polyadenylation signal
   3825..3876    +  polyA_signal   SV40 poly(A) signal (fragment): SV40 polyadenylation signal
   3940..3956    -  protein_bind   lac operator: The lac repressor binds to the lac operator to inhibit transcription in E. coli. This inhibition can be relieved by adding lactose or isopropyl-β-D-thiogalactopyranoside (IPTG). lac repressor encoded by lacI
   3964..3994    -  promoter       lac promoter: promoter for the E. coli lac operon
   4009..4030    -  protein_bind   CAP binding site: CAP binding activates transcription in the presence of cAMP. E. coli catabolite activator protein
   4043..4135    -  CDS            lacI (fragment): lac repressor; lacI; The lac repressor binds to the lac operator to inhibit transcription in E. coli. This inhibition can be relieved by adding lactose or isopropyl-β-D-thiogalactopyranoside (IPTG).
   4318..4906    -  rep_origin     ori: high-copy-number ColE1/pMB1/pBR322/pUC origin of replication
   5077..5937    -  CDS            AmpR: β-lactamase; bla; confers resistance to ampicillin, carbenicillin, and related antibiotics
   5938..6042    -  promoter       AmpR promoter: bla
>Addgene plasmid #162506 | SBP-GFP-Tac-TC | addgene full sequence | sequence record 323518 | Addgene NGS Result
GACGGATCGGGAGATCTCCCGATCCCCTATGGTGCACTCTCAGTACAATCTGCTCTGATGCCGCATAGTT
AAGCCAGTATCTGCTCCCTGCTTGTGTGTTGGAGGTCGCTGAGTAGTGCGCGAGCAAAATTTAAGCTACA
ACAAGGCAAGGCTTGACCGACAATTGCATGAAGAATCTGCTTAGGGTTAGGCGTTTTGCGCTGCTTCGCG
ATGTACGGGCCAGATATACGCGTTGACATTGATTATTGACTAGTTATTAATAGTAATCAATTACGGGGTC
ATTAGTTCATAGCCCATATATGGAGTTCCGCGTTACATAACTTACGGTAAATGGCCCGCCTGGCTGACCG
CCCAACGACCCCCGCCCATTGACGTCAATAATGACGTATGTTCCCATAGTAACGCCAATAGGGACTTTCC
ATTGACGTCAATGGGTGGAGTATTTACGGTAAACTGCCCACTTGGCAGTACATCAAGTGTATCATATGCC
AAGTACGCCCCCTATTGACGTCAATGACGGTAAATGGCCCGCCTGGCATTATGCCCAGTACATGACCTTA
TGGGACTTTCCTACTTGGCAGTACATCTACGTATTAGTCATCGCTATTACCATGGTGATGCGGTTTTGGC
AGTACATCAATGGGCGTGGATAGCGGTTTGACTCACGGGGATTTCCAAGTCTCCACCCCATTGACGTCAA
TGGGAGTTTGTTTTGGCACCAAAATCAACGGGACTTTCCAAAATGTCGTAACAACTCCGCCCCATTGACG
CAAATGGGCGGTAGGCGTGTACGGTGGGAGGTCTATATAAGCAGAGCTCTCTGGCTAACTAGAGAACCCA
CTGCTTACTGGCTTATCGAAATTAATACGACTCACTATAGGGAGACCCAAGCTTGGTACCGAGCTCGGAT
CGATATCTGCGGCCTAGCTAGCGCTTAAGGCCTGTTAACCGGTATGGATGTATGCGTCCGTCTTGCCCTG
TGGCTCCTCTGGGGACTCCTCCTGCACCAGGGCCAGAGCCTCAGCCATAGTCACAGTGAGAAGGCGACAG
GAACCAGCTCGGGCGCCGGTTTAAACGACCCTAGCAAAGACTCAAAAGCTCAGGTGTCCGCTGCCGAGGC
TGGCATTACTGGAACATGGTACAATCAGCTCGGGAGCACCTTTATTGTGACTGCTGGAGCCGATGGAGCC
CTCACCGGAACATACGAATCTGCTGTGGGAAACGCCGAATCACGGTACGTCCTCACTGGCCGATACGATA
GTGCCCCTGCCACCGACGGATCTGGGACTGCCCTGGGATGGACTGTCGCTTGGAAAAACAACTACCGGAA
TGCTCATTCTGCCACAACATGGAGTGGACAGTACGTGGGAGGCGCTGAGGCTAGAATCAATACACAGTGG
CTGCTCACATCTGGCACAACCGAGGCAAATGCTTGGAAATCCACCCTGGTGGGACATGACACATTCACCA
AAGTGAAACCCTCCGCCGCTTCAATCGATGCCGCCAAAAAAGCCGGAGTCAACAACGGCAATCCTCTGGA
TGCCGTCCAGCAGCTCGGACCGAAAGATGAACTGTGAGCGGCCGCATAGATAACTGATCCAGTGTGCTGG
AATTAATTCGCTGTCTGCGAGGGCCAGCTGTTGGGGTGAGTACTCCCTCTCAAAAGCGGGCATGACTTCT
GCGCTAAGATTGTCAGTTTCCAAAAACGAGGAGGATTTGATATTCACCTGGCCCGCGGTGATGCCTTTGA
GGGTGGCCGCGTCCATCTGGTCAGAAAAGACAATCTTTTTGTTGTCAAGCTTGAGGTGTGGCAGGCTTGA
GATCTGGCCATACACTTGAGTGACAATGACATCCACTTTGCCTTTCTCTCCACAGGTGTCCACTCCCAGG
TCCAACTGCAGGTCGAGCATGCATCTAGGGCGGCCAATTCCGCCCCTCTCCCCCCCCCCCTCTCCCTCCC
CCCCCCCTAACGTTACTGGCCGAAGCCGCTTGGAATAAGGCCGGTGTGCGTTTGTCTATATGTTATTTTC
CACCATATTGCCGTCTTTTGGCAATGTGAGGGCCCGGAAACCTGGCCCTGTCTTCTTGACGAGCATTCCT
AGGGGTCTTTCCCCTCTCGCCAAAGGAATGCAAGGTCTGTTGAATGTCGTGAAGGAAGCAGTTCCTCTGG
AAGCTTCTTGAAGACAAACAACGTCTGTAGCGACCCTTTGCAGGCAGCGGAACCCCCCACCTGGCGACAG
GTGCCTCTGCGGCCAAAAGCCACGTGTATAAGATACACCTGCAAAGGCGGCACAACCCCAGTGCCACGTT
GTGAGTTGGATAGTTGTGGAAAGAGTCAAATGGCTCTCCTCAAGCGTATTCAACAAGGGGCTGAAGGATG
CCCAGAAGGTACCCCATTGTATGGGATCTGATCTGGGGCCTCGGTGCACATGCTTTACATGTGTTTAGTC
GAGGTTAAAAAAACGTCTAGGCCCCCCGAACCACGGGGACGTGGTTTTCCTTTGAAAAACACGATGATAA
GCTTGCCACAACCCGGGAGGCGCGCCATGTACAGGATGCAACTCCTGTCTTGCATTGCACTAAGTCTTGC
ACTTGTCACGAATTCCGACGAGAAGACCACTGGTTGGCGAGGTGGACACGTTGTTGAAGGACTGGCTGGG
GAACTTGAACAACTTCGTGCACGACTGGAGCATCACCCACAAGGTCAACGTGAACCACCTGCAGGTATGG
TGAGCAAGGGCGAGGAGCTGTTCACCGGGGTGGTGCCCATCCTGGTCGAGCTGGACGGCGACGTAAACGG
CCACAAGTTCAGCGTGTCCGGCGAGGGCGAGGGCGATGCCACCTACGGCAAGCTGACCCTGAAGTTCATC
TGCACCACCGGCAAGCTGCCCGTGCCCTGGCCCACCCTCGTGACCACCCTGACCTACGGCGTGCAGTGCT
TCAGCCGCTACCCCGACCACATGAAGCAGCACGACTTCTTCAAGTCCGCCATGCCCGAAGGCTACGTCCA
GGAGCGCACCATCTTCTTCAAGGACGACGGCAACTACAAGACCCGCGCCGAGGTGAAGTTCGAGGGCGAC
ACCCTGGTGAACCGCATCGAGCTGAAGGGCATCGACTTCAAGGAGGACGGCAACATCCTGGGGCACAAGC
TGGAGTACAACTACAACAGCCACAACGTCTATATCATGGCCGACAAGCAGAAGAACGGCATCAAGGTGAA
CTTCAAGATCCGCCACAACATCGAGGACGGCAGCGTGCAGCTCGCCGACCACTACCAGCAGAACACCCCC
ATCGGCGACGGCCCCGTGCTGCTGCCCGACAACCACTACCTGAGCACCCAGTCCGCCCTGAGCAAAGACC
CCAACGAGAAGCGCGATCACATGGTCCTGCTGGAGTTCGTGACCGCCGCCGGGATCACTCTCGGCATGGA
CGAGCTGTACAAGGGCCGGCCAGACGTAGCAGTGGCCGGCTGTGTTTTCCTGCTGATCAGCGTCCTCCTC
CTGAGTGGGCTCACCTGGCAGCGGAGACAGAGGAAGAGTAGAAGAACAATCTAGCTCGAGGGCCAATTAA
TTAACTCTAGATAACTGATCATAATCAGCCATACCACATTTGTAGAGGTTTTACTTGCTTTAAAAAACCT
CCCACACCTCCCCCTGAACCTGAAACATAAAATGAATGCAATTGTTGTTGTTAACTTGTTTATTGCAGCT
TATAATGGTTACAAATAAAGCAATAGCATCACAAATTTCACAAATAAAGCATTTTTTTCACTGCATTCTA
GTTGTGGTTTGTCCAAACTCATCAATGTATCTTAACGCGTCGAGTGCATTCTAGTTGTGGTTTGTCCAAA
CTCATCAATGTATCTTATCATGTCTGTATACCGTCGACCTCTAGCTAGAGCTTGGCGTAATCATGGTCAT
AGCTGTTTCCTGTGTGAAATTGTTATCCGCTCACAATTCCACACAACATACGAGCCGGAAGCATAAAGTG
TAAAGCCTGGGGTGCCTAATGAGTGAGCTAACTCACATTAATTGCGTTGCGCTCACTGCCCGCTTTCCAG
TCGGGAAACCTGTCGTGCCAGCTGCATTAATGAATCGGCCAACGCGCGGGGAGAGGCGGTTTGCGTATTG
GGCGCTCTTCCGCTTCCTCGCTCACTGACTCGCTGCGCTCGGTCGTTCGGCTGCGGCGAGCGGTATCAGC
TCACTCAAAGGCGGTAATACGGTTATCCACAGAATCAGGGGATAACGCAGGAAAGAACATGTGAGCAAAA
GGCCAGCAAAAGGCCAGGAACCGTAAAAAGGCCGCGTTGCTGGCGTTTTTCCATAGGCTCCGCCCCCCTG
ACGAGCATCACAAAAATCGACGCTCAAGTCAGAGGTGGCGAAACCCGACAGGACTATAAAGATACCAGGC
GTTTCCCCCTGGAAGCTCCCTCGTGCGCTCTCCTGTTCCGACCCTGCCGCTTACCGGATACCTGTCCGCC
TTTCTCCCTTCGGGAAGCGTGGCGCTTTCTCATAGCTCACGCTGTAGGTATCTCAGTTCGGTGTAGGTCG
TTCGCTCCAAGCTGGGCTGTGTGCACGAACCCCCCGTTCAGCCCGACCGCTGCGCCTTATCCGGTAACTA
TCGTCTTGAGTCCAACCCGGTAAGACACGACTTATCGCCACTGGCAGCAGCCACTGGTAACAGGATTAGC
AGAGCGAGGTATGTAGGCGGTGCTACAGAGTTCTTGAAGTGGTGGCCTAACTACGGCTACACTAGAAGAA
CAGTATTTGGTATCTGCGCTCTGCTGAAGCCAGTTACCTTCGGAAAAAGAGTTGGTAGCTCTTGATCCGG
CAAACAAACCACCGCTGGTAGCGGTGGTTTTTTTGTTTGCAAGCAGCAGATTACGCGCAGAAAAAAAGGA
TCTCAAGAAGATCCTTTGATCTTTTCTACGGGGTCTGACGCTCAGTGGAACGAAAACTCACGTTAAGGGA
TTTTGGTCATGAGATTATCAAAAAGGATCTTCACCTAGATCCTTTTAAATTAAAAATGAAGTTTTAAATC
AATCTAAAGTATATATGAGTAAACTTGGTCTGACAGTTACCAATGCTTAATCAGTGAGGCACCTATCTCA
GCGATCTGTCTATTTCGTTCATCCATAGTTGCCTGACTCCCCGTCGTGTAGATAACTACGATACGGGAGG
GCTTACCATCTGGCCCCAGTGCTGCAATGATACCGCGAGACCCACGCTCACCGGCTCCAGATTTATCAGC
AATAAACCAGCCAGCCGGAAGGGCCGAGCGCAGAAGTGGTCCTGCAACTTTATCCGCCTCCATCCAGTCT
ATTAATTGTTGCCGGGAAGCTAGAGTAAGTAGTTCGCCAGTTAATAGTTTGCGCAACGTTGTTGCCATTG
CTACAGGCATCGTGGTGTCACGCTCGTCGTTTGGTATGGCTTCATTCAGCTCCGGTTCCCAACGATCAAG
GCGAGTTACATGATCCCCCATGTTGTGCAAAAAAGCGGTTAGCTCCTTCGGTCCTCCGATCGTTGTCAGA
AGTAAGTTGGCCGCAGTGTTATCACTCATGGTTATGGCAGCACTGCATAATTCTCTTACTGTCATGCCAT
CCGTAAGATGCTTTTCTGTGACTGGTGAGTACTCAACCAAGTCATTCTGAGAATAGTGTATGCGGCGACC
GAGTTGCTCTTGCCCGGCGTCAATACGGGATAATACCGCGCCACATAGCAGAACTTTAAAAGTGCTCATC
ATTGGAAAACGTTCTTCGGGGCGAAAACTCTCAAGGATCTTACCGCTGTTGAGATCCAGTTCGATGTAAC
CCACTCGTGCACCCAACTGATCTTCAGCATCTTTTACTTTCACCAGCGTTTCTGGGTGAGCAAAAACAGG
AAGGCAAAATGCCGCAAAAAAGGGAATAAGGGCGACACGGAAATGTTGAATACTCATACTCTTCCTTTTT
CAATATTATTGAAGCATTTATCAGGGTTATTGTCTCATGAGCGGATACATATTTGAATGTATTTAGAAAA
ATAAACAAATAGGGGTTCCGCGCACATTTCCCCGAAAAGTGCCACCTGACGTC
